>Addgene plasmid #175142 | pLV Tmem53-V5 | addgene full sequence | sequence record 352060 | Addgene NGS Result
TGGAAGGGCTAATTCACTCCCAAAGAAGACAAGATATCCTTGATCTGTGGATCTACCACACACAAGGCTA
CTTCCCTGATTAGCAGAACTACACACCAGGGCCAGGGGTCAGATATCCACTGACCTTTGGATGGTGCTAC
AAGCTAGTACCAGTTGAGCCAGATAAGGTAGAAGAGGCCAATAAAGGAGAGAACACCAGCTTGTTACACC
CTGTGAGCCTGCATGGGATGGATGACCCGGAGAGAGAAGTGTTAGAGTGGAGGTTTGACAGCCGCCTAGC
ATTTCATCACGTGGCCCGAGAGCTGCATCCGGAGTACTTCAAGAACTGCTGATATCGAGCTTGCTACAAG
GGACTTTCCGCTGGGGACTTTCCAGGGAGGCGTGGCCTGGGCGGGACTGGGGAGTGGCGAGCCCTCAGAT
CCTGCATATAAGCAGCTGCTTTTTGCCTGTACTGGGTCTCTCTGGTTAGACCAGATCTGAGCCTGGGAGC
TCTCTGGCTAACTAGGGAACCCACTGCTTAAGCCTCAATAAAGCTTGCCTTGAGTGCTTCAAGTAGTGTG
TGCCCGTCTGTTGTGTGACTCTGGTAACTAGAGATCCCTCAGACCCTTTTAGTCAGTGTGGAAAATCTCT
AGCAGTGGCGCCCGAACAGGGACTTGAAAGCGAAAGGGAAACCAGAGGAGCTCTCTCGACGCAGGACTCG
GCTTGCTGAAGCGCGCACGGCAAGAGGCGAGGGGCGGCGACTGGTGAGTACGCCAAAAATTTTGACTAGC
GGAGGCTAGAAGGAGAGAGATGGGTGCGAGAGCGTCAGTATTAAGCGGGGGAGAATTAGATCGCGATGGG
AAAAAATTCGGTTAAGGCCAGGGGGAAAGAAAAAATATAAATTAAAACATATAGTATGGGCAAGCAGGGA
GCTAGAACGATTCGCAGTTAATCCTGGCCTGTTAGAAACATCAGAAGGCTGTAGACAAATACTGGGACAG
CTACAACCATCCCTTCAGACAGGATCAGAAGAACTTAGATCATTATATAATACAGTAGCAACCCTCTATT
GTGTGCATCAAAGGATAGAGATAAAAGACACCAAGGAAGCTTTAGACAAGATAGAGGAAGAGCAAAACAA
AAGTAAGACCACCGCACAGCAAGCGGCCGGCCGCTGATCTTCAGACCTGGAGGAGGAGATATGAGGGACA
ATTGGAGAAGTGAATTATATAAATATAAAGTAGTAAAAATTGAACCATTAGGAGTAGCACCCACCAAGGC
AAAGAGAAGAGTGGTGCAGAGAGAAAAAAGAGCAGTGGGAATAGGAGCTTTGTTCCTTGGGTTCTTGGGA
GCAGCAGGAAGCACTATGGGCGCAGCGTCAATGACGCTGACGGTACAGGCCAGACAATTATTGTCTGGTA
TAGTGCAGCAGCAGAACAATTTGCTGAGGGCTATTGAGGCGCAACAGCATCTGTTGCAACTCACAGTCTG
GGGCATCAAGCAGCTCCAGGCAAGAATCCTGGCTGTGGAAAGATACCTAAAGGATCAACAGCTCCTGGGG
ATTTGGGGTTGCTCTGGAAAACTCATTTGCACCACTGCTGTGCCTTGGAATGCTAGTTGGAGTAATAAAT
CTCTGGAACAGATTTGGAATCACACGACCTGGATGGAGTGGGACAGAGAAATTAACAATTACACAAGCTT
AATACACTCCTTAATTGAAGAATCGCAAAACCAGCAAGAAAAGAATGAACAAGAATTATTGGAATTAGAT
AAATGGGCAAGTTTGTGGAATTGGTTTAACATAACAAATTGGCTGTGGTATATAAAATTATTCATAATGA
TAGTAGGAGGCTTGGTAGGTTTAAGAATAGTTTTTGCTGTACTTTCTATAGTGAATAGAGTTAGGCAGGG
ATATTCACCATTATCGTTTCAGACCCACCTCCCAACCCCGAGGGGACCCGACAGGCCCGAAGGAATAGAA
GAAGAAGGTGGAGAGAGAGACAGAGACAGATCCATTCGATTAGTGAACGGATCTCGACGGTATCGCCTTT
AAAAGAAAAGGGGGGATTGGGGGGTACAGTGCAGGGGAAAGAATAGTAGACATAATAGCAACAGACATAC
AAACTAAAGAATTACAAAAACAAATTACAAAAATTCAAAATTTTCGGGTTTATTACAGGGACAGCAGAGA
TCCAGTTTATCGATGAGGCCCTTTCGTCTTCACTCGAGGTGCCCGTCAGTGGGCAGAGCGCACATCGCCC
ACAGTCCCCGAGAAGTTGGGGGGAGGGGTCGGCAATTGAACCGGTGCCTAGAGAAGGTGGCGCGGGGTAA
ACTGGGAAAGTGATGTCGTGTACTGGCTCCGCCTTTTTCCCGAGGGTGGGGGAGAACCGTATATAAGTGC
AGTAGTCGCCGTGAACGTTCTTTTTCGCAACGGGTTTGCCGCCAGAACACAGGTAAGTGCCGTGTGTGGT
TCCCGCGGGCCTGGCCTCTTTACGGGTTATGGCCCTTGCGTGCCTTGAATTACTTCCACCTGGCTGCAGT
ACGTGATTCTTGATCCCGAGCTTCGGGTTGGAAGTGGGTGGGAGAGTTCGAGGCCTTGCGCTTAAGGAGC
CCCTTCGCCTCGTGCTTGAGTTGAGGCCTGGCCTGGGCGCTGGGGCCGCCGCGTGCGAATCTGGTGGCAC
CTTCGCGCCTGTCTCGCTGCTTTCGATAAGTCTCTAGCCATTTAAAATTTTTGATGACCTGCTGCGACGC
TTTTTTTCTGGCAAGATAGTCTTGTAAATGCGGGCCAAGATCTGCACACTGGTATTTCGGTTTTTGGGGC
CGCGGGCGGCGACGGGGCCCGTGCGTCCCAGCGCACATGTTCGGCGAGGCGGGGCCTGCGAGCGCGGCCA
CCGAGAATCGGACGGGGGTAGTCTCAAGCTGGCCGGCCTGCTCTGGTGCCTGGCCTCGCGCCGCCGTGTA
TCGCCCCGCCCTGGGCGGCAAGGCTGGCCCGGTCGGCACCAGTTGCGTGAGCGGAAAGATGGCCGCTTCC
CGGCCCTGCTGCAGGGAGCTCAAAATGGAGGACGCGGCGCTCGGGAGAGCGGGCGGGTGAGTCACCCACA
CAAAGGAAAAGGGCCTTTCCGTCCTCAGCCGTCGCTTCATGTGACTCCACGGAGTACCGGGCGCCGTCCA
GGCACCTCGATTAGTTCTCGAGCTTTTGGAGTACGTCGTCTTTAGGTTGGGGGGAGGGGTTTTATGCGAT
GGAGTTTCCCCACACTGAGTGGGTGGAGACTGAAGTTAGGCCAGCTTGGCACTTGATGTAATTCTCCTTG
GAATTTGCCCTTTTTGAGTTTGGATCTTGGTTCATTCTCAAGCCTCAGACAGTGGTTCAAAGTTTTTTTC
TTCCATTTCAGGTGTCGTGAGGATCCGCCATCGGCCCGCCCGCCGCCATGGCCTCGGCCGAGCTGGATTA
CAGCATCGAGATCCCGGATCAGCCCTGCTGGAGCCAGAAGAACAGACAAGGTGGGAAGGAAGCTGGGAAG
CAACAGCCTGTGGTGATTCTCTTGGGCTGGGGAGGCTGCAGGGACAAGAACCTGGCCAAGTATAGTGCTA
TCTACCACAAAAGGGGCTGCATTGTGATCCGATACACGGCCCCCTGGCACATGGTCTTCTTCTCTGAGTC
CTTGGGCATCCCTTCACTTCGCGTGATAGCCCAGAAACTGCTGGAGCTCCTCTTTGACTATGAGATTGAG
CGGGAGCCTCTGCTCTTCCACGTCTTCAGCAATGCCGGCGTCATGCTCTACCGCTACGTGCTGGAGCTCC
TACAGACCCACCAGCGCTTCCGCCATTTGCATGTGGTGGGCACCATCTTTGACAGTGGTCCTGGCGATAG
CAACCTGATAGGGGCCCTGAGGGCTCTGGCAACCATCCTGGAGCGCCGACCTGCGGTGCTGCGCCTGTTG
CTCCTGGCAGCATTTGCCCTGGTGGTGATCCTGTTTCACTTCCTGCTTGCTCCATTCACTGCCCTCTTCC
ACACCCACTTCTACGACAGGCTGCAGGACTCAGGCTCCTGCTGGCCTGAACTCTACCTCTACTCTAGAGC
TGATAAGGTGGTCTCGGCCAGGGATGTGGAACGTATGGTAGAGGCACGCCTGGCTCACCAGGTCATGGTG
CGTGGAGTGGACTTTGTGTCATCTGCGCATGTCAGCCACCTCCGAGACTATCCTACTTACTATACAAGTC
TGTGTGTTGACTTCATGCATAATTGTGTCCAATGCGGTGGGCCGGGCGGGGGTGGCGGGGGAGGTAAGCC
TATCCCTAACCCTCTCCTCGGTCTCGATTCTACGTGAGTTTAAACTTCGAAACGCGTGAATTCCTCGAGG
GCGGCCGCTCTAGAGTCGACGGGCCGCGGTAACAATTGTTAACTAACTTAAGCTAGCAACGGTTTCCCTC
TAGCGGGATCAATTCCGCCCCCCCCCCCTAACGTTACTGGCCGAAGCCGCTTGGAATAAGGCCGGTGTGC
GTTTGTCTATATGTTATTTTCCACCATATTGCCGTCTTTTGGCAATGTGAGGGCCCGGAAACCTGGCCCT
GTCTTCTTGACGAGCATTCCTAGGGGTCTTTCCCCTCTCGCCAAAGGAATGCAAGGTCTGTTGAATGTCG
TGAAGGAAGCAGTTCCTCTGGAAGCTTCTTGAAGACAAACAACGTCTGTAGCGACCCTTTGCAGGCAGCG
GAACCCCCCACCTGGCGACAGGTGCCTCTGCGGCCAAAAGCCACGTGTATAAGATACACCTGCAAAGGCG
GCACAACCCCAGTGCCACGTTGTGAGTTGGATAGTTGTGGAAAGAGTCAAATGGCTCTCCTCAAGCGTAT
TCAACAAGGGGCTGAAGGATGCCCAGAAGGTACCCCATTGTATGGGATCTGATCTGGGGCCTCGGTGCAC
ATGCTTTACATGTGTTTAGTCGAGGTTAAAAAAACGTCTAGGCCCCCCGAACCACGGGGACGTGGTTTTC
CTTTGAAAAACACGATAATACCATGACCGAGTACAAGCCCACGGTGCGCCTCGCCACCCGCGACGACGTC
CCCAGGGCCGTACGCACCCTCGCCGCCGCGTTCGCCGACTACCCCGCCACGCGCCACACCGTCGATCCGG
ACCGCCACATCGAGCGGGTCACCGAGCTGCAAGAACTCTTCCTCACGCGCGTCGGGCTCGACATCGGCAA
GGTGTGGGTCGCGGACGACGGCGCCGCGGTGGCGGTCTGGACCACGCCGGAGAGCGTCGAAGCGGGGGCG
GTGTTCGCCGAGATCGGCCCGCGCATGGCCGAGTTGAGCGGTTCCCGGCTGGCCGCGCAGCAACAGATGG
AAGGCCTCCTGGCGCCGCACCGGCCCAAGGAGCCCGCGTGGTTCCTGGCCACCGTCGGCGTCTCGCCCGA
CCACCAGGGCAAGGGTCTGGGCAGCGCCGTCGTGCTCCCCGGAGTGGAGGCGGCCGAGCGCGCCGGGGTG
CCCGCCTTCCTGGAGACCTCCGCGCCCCGCAACCTCCCCTTCTACGAGCGGCTCGGCTTCACCGTCACCG
CCGACGTCGAGGTGCCCGAAGGACCGCGCACCTGGTGCATGACCCGCAAGCCCGGTGCCTGACCCGGGCG
GGGCGCGTCTGGAACAATCAACCTCTGGATTACAAAATTTGTGAAAGATTGACTGGTATTCTTAACTATG
TTGCTCCTTTTACGCTATGTGGATACGCTGCTTTAATGCCTTTGTATCATGCTATTGCTTCCCGTATGGC
TTTCATTTTCTCCTCCTTGTATAAATCCTGGTTGCTGTCTCTTTATGAGGAGTTGTGGCCCGTTGTCAGG
CAACGTGGCGTGGTGTGCACTGTGTTTGCTGACGCAACCCCCACTGGTTGGGGCATTGCCACCACCTGTC
AGCTCCTTTCCGGGACTTTCGCTTTCCCCCTCCCTATTGCCACGGCGGAACTCATCGCCGCCTGCCTTGC
CCGCTGCTGGACAGGGGCTCGGCTGTTGGGCACTGACAATTCCGTGGTGTTGTCGGGGAAGCTGACGTCC
TTTCCATGGCTGCTCGCCTGTGTTGCCACCTGGATTCTGCGCGGGACGTCCTTCTGCTACGTCCCTTCGG
CCCTCAATCCAGCGGACCTTCCTTCCCGCGGCCTGCTGCCGGCTCTGCGGCCTCTTCCGCGTCTTCGCCT
TCGCCCTCAGACGAGTCGGATCTCCCTTTGGGCCGCCTCCCCGCCTGGAATTAATTCTGCAGTCGAGACC
TAGAAAAACATGGAGCAATCACAAGTAGCAATACAGCAGCTACCAATGCTGATTGTGCCTGGCTAGAAGC
ACAAGAGGAGGAGGAGGTGGGTTTTCCAGTCACACCTCAGGTACCTTTAAGACCAATGACTTACAAGGCA
GCTGTAGATCTTAGCCACTTTTTAAAAGAAAAGAGGGGACTGGAAGGGCTAATTCACTCCCAACGAAGAC
AAGATATCCTTGATCTGTGGATCTACCACACACAAGGCTACTTCCCTGATTAGCAGAACTACACACCAGG
GCCAGGGGTCAGATATCCACTGACCTTTGGATGGTGCTACAAGCTAGTACCAGTTGAGCCAGATAAGGTA
GAAGAGGCCAATAAAGGAGAGAACACCAGCTTGTTACACCCTGTGAGCCTGCATGGGATGGATGACCCGG
AGAGAGAAGTGTTAGAGTGGAGGTTTGACAGCCGCCTAGCATTTCATCACGTGGCCCGAGAGCTGCATCC
GGAGTACTTCAAGAACTGCTGATATCGAGCTTGCTACAAGGGACTTTCCGCTGGGGACTTTCCAGGGAGG
CGTGGCCTGGGCGGGACTGGGGAGTGGCGAGCCCTCAGATCCTGCATATAAGCAGCTGCTTTTTGCCTGT
ACTGGGTCTCTCTGGTTAGACCAGATCTGAGCCTGGGAGCTCTCTGGCTAACTAGGGAACCCACTGCTTA
AGCCTCAATAAAGCTTGCCTTGAGTGCTTCAAGTAGTGTGTGCCCGTCTGTTGTGTGACTCTGGTAACTA
GAGATCCCTCAGACCCTTTTAGTCAGTGTGGAAAATCTCTAGCAGTAGTAGTTCATGTCATCTTATTATT
CAGTATTTATAACTTGCAAAGAAATGAATATCAGAGAGTGAGAGGCCTTGACATTGCTAGCGTTTACCGT
CGACCTCTAGCTAGAGCTTGGCGTAATCATGGTCATAGCTGTTTCCTGTGTGAAATTGTTATCCGCTCAC
AATTCCACACAACATACGAGCCGGAAGCATAAAGTGTAAAGCCTGGGGTGCCTAATGAGTGAGCTAACTC
ACATTAATTGCGTTGCGCTCACTGCCCGCTTTCCAGTCGGGAAACCTGTCGTGCCAGCTGCATTAATGAA
TCGGCCAACGCGCGGGGAGAGGCGGTTTGCGTATTGGGCGCTCTTCCGCTTCCTCGCTCACTGACTCGCT
GCGCTCGGTCGTTCGGCTGCGGCGAGCGGTATCAGCTCACTCAAAGGCGGTAATACGGTTATCCACAGAA
TCAGGGGATAACGCAGGAAAGAACATGTGAGCAAAAGGCCAGCAAAAGGCCAGGAACCGTAAAAAGGCCG
CGTTGCTGGCGTTTTTCCATAGGCTCCGCCCCCCTGACGAGCATCACAAAAATCGACGCTCAAGTCAGAG
GTGGCGAAACCCGACAGGACTATAAAGATACCAGGCGTTTCCCCCTGGAAGCTCCCTCGTGCGCTCTCCT
GTTCCGACCCTGCCGCTTACCGGATACCTGTCCGCCTTTCTCCCTTCGGGAAGCGTGGCGCTTTCTCATA
GCTCACGCTGTAGGTATCTCAGTTCGGTGTAGGTCGTTCGCTCCAAGCTGGGCTGTGTGCACGAACCCCC
CGTTCAGCCCGACCGCTGCGCCTTATCCGGTAACTATCGTCTTGAGTCCAACCCGGTAAGACACGACTTA
TCGCCACTGGCAGCAGCCACTGGTAACAGGATTAGCAGAGCGAGGTATGTAGGCGGTGCTACAGAGTTCT
TGAAGTGGTGGCCTAACTACGGCTACACTAGAAGAACAGTATTTGGTATCTGCGCTCTGCTGAAGCCAGT
TACCTTCGGAAAAAGAGTTGGTAGCTCTTGATCCGGCAAACAAACCACCGCTGGTAGCGGTGGTTTTTTT
GTTTGCAAGCAGCAGATTACGCGCAGAAAAAAAGGATCTCAAGAAGATCCTTTGATCTTTTCTACGGGGT
CTGACGCTCAGTGGAACGAAAACTCACGTTAAGGGATTTTGGTCATGAGATTATCAAAAAGGATCTTCAC
CTAGATCCTTTTAAATTAAAAATGAAGTTTTAAATCAATCTAAAGTATATATGAGTAAACTTGGTCTGAC
AGTTACCAATGCTTAATCAGTGAGGCACCTATCTCAGCGATCTGTCTATTTCGTTCATCCATAGTTGCCT
GACTCCCCGTCGTGTAGATAACTACGATACGGGAGGGCTTACCATCTGGCCCCAGTGCTGCAATGATACC
GCGAGACCCACGCTCACCGGCTCCAGATTTATCAGCAATAAACCAGCCAGCCGGAAGGGCCGAGCGCAGA
AGTGGTCCTGCAACTTTATCCGCCTCCATCCAGTCTATTAATTGTTGCCGGGAAGCTAGAGTAAGTAGTT
CGCCAGTTAATAGTTTGCGCAACGTTGTTGCCATTGCTACAGGCATCGTGGTGTCACGCTCGTCGTTTGG
TATGGCTTCATTCAGCTCCGGTTCCCAACGATCAAGGCGAGTTACATGATCCCCCATGTTGTGCAAAAAA
GCGGTTAGCTCCTTCGGTCCTCCGATCGTTGTCAGAAGTAAGTTGGCCGCAGTGTTATCACTCATGGTTA
TGGCAGCACTGCATAATTCTCTTACTGTCATGCCATCCGTAAGATGCTTTTCTGTGACTGGTGAGTACTC
AACCAAGTCATTCTGAGAATAGTGTATGCGGCGACCGAGTTGCTCTTGCCCGGCGTCAATACGGGATAAT
ACCGCGCCACATAGCAGAACTTTAAAAGTGCTCATCATTGGAAAACGTTCTTCGGGGCGAAAACTCTCAA
GGATCTTACCGCTGTTGAGATCCAGTTCGATGTAACCCACTCGTGCACCCAACTGATCTTCAGCATCTTT
TACTTTCACCAGCGTTTCTGGGTGAGCAAAAACAGGAAGGCAAAATGCCGCAAAAAAGGGAATAAGGGCG
ACACGGAAATGTTGAATACTCATACTCTTCCTTTTTCAATATTATTGAAGCATTTATCAGGGTTATTGTC
TCATGAGCGGATACATATTTGAATGTATTTAGAAAAATAAACAAATAGGGGTTCCGCGCACATTTCCCCG
AAAAGTGCCACCTGACGTCGACGGATCGGGAGATCAACTTGTTTATTGCAGCTTATAATGGTTACAAATA
AAGCAATAGCATCACAAATTTCACAAATAAAGCATTTTTTTCACTGCATTCTAGTTGTGGTTTGTCCAAA
CTCATCAATGTATCTTATCATGTCTGGATCAACTGGATAACTCAAGCTAACCAAAATCATCCCAAACTTC
CCACCCCATACCCTATTACCACTGCCAATTACCTGTGGTTTCATTTACTCTAAACCTGTGATTCCTCTGA
ATTATTTTCATTTTAAAGAAATTGTATTTGTTAAATATGTACTACAAACTTAGTAGT
Features (pLannotate 1.2.2; 24 found; start..end, strand, type, name):
    377..634     +  LTR            5' LTR (truncated): truncated 5' long terminal repeat (LTR) from HIV-1
    681..806     +  misc_feature   HIV-1 Ψ: packaging signal of human immunodeficiency virus type 1
    790..1128    +  CDS            HIV-1 gag (fragment): gag protein from human immunodeficiency virus 1; gag
   1303..1536    +  misc_feature   RRE: The Rev response element (RRE) of HIV-1 allows for Rev-dependent mRNA export from the nucleus to the cytoplasm.
   1913..2013    +  CDS            Rev (fragment): human immunodeficiency virus 1 (HIV-1) Rev protein; rev; enhances nuclear export of unspliced and incompletely spliced viral mRNAs
   2028..2143    +  misc_feature   cPPT/CTS: central polypurine tract and central termination sequence of HIV-1 (lacking the first T)
   2221..2432    +  promoter       EF-1α core promoter: core promoter for human elongation factor EF-1α
   2433..3371    +  intron         EF-1α intron A: intron upstream of the start codon of human EF-1α
   3408..4235    +  CDS            Tmem53: TMM53_MOUSE - Experimental evidence at transcript level: Swiss-Prot protein existence level 2. From Mus musculus (Mouse).
   4263..4304    +  CDS            V5 tag: epitope tag from simian virus 5
   4429..4990    +  misc_feature   IRES: internal ribosome entry site (IRES) of the encephalomyocarditis virus (EMCV)
   4993..5592    +  CDS            PuroR: puromycin N-acetyltransferase; pac from Streptomyces alboniger; confers resistance to puromycin
   5616..6204    +  misc_feature   WPRE: woodchuck hepatitis virus posttranscriptional regulatory element
   6221..6739    +  CDS            nef (fragment): NEF_HV1BR - Experimental evidence at protein level: Swiss-Prot protein existence level 1. Extracellular Nef protein targets CD4(+) T-lymphocytes for apoptosis by interacting with CXCR4 surface receptors (PubMed:14990729). From Human immunodeficiency virus type 1 group M subtype B (isolate BRU/LAI) (HIV-1).
   6787..7044    +  LTR            5' LTR (truncated): truncated 5' long terminal repeat (LTR) from HIV-1
   7196..7212    -  protein_bind   lac operator: The lac repressor binds to the lac operator to inhibit transcription in E. coli. This inhibition can be relieved by adding lactose or isopropyl-β-D-thiogalactopyranoside (IPTG). lac repressor encoded by lacI
   7220..7250    -  promoter       lac promoter: promoter for the E. coli lac operon
   7265..7286    -  protein_bind   CAP binding site: CAP binding activates transcription in the presence of cAMP. E. coli catabolite activator protein
   7299..7391    -  CDS            lacI (fragment): lac repressor; lacI; The lac repressor binds to the lac operator to inhibit transcription in E. coli. This inhibition can be relieved by adding lactose or isopropyl-β-D-thiogalactopyranoside (IPTG).
   7574..8162    -  rep_origin     ori: high-copy-number ColE1/pMB1/pBR322/pUC origin of replication
   8333..9193    -  CDS            AmpR: β-lactamase; bla; confers resistance to ampicillin, carbenicillin, and related antibiotics
   9194..9298    -  promoter       AmpR promoter: bla
   9346..9480    +  polyA_signal   SV40 poly(A) signal: SV40 polyadenylation signal
   9647..329     +  CDS            nef (fragment) (across the origin): NEF_HV1BR - Experimental evidence at protein level: Swiss-Prot protein existence level 1. Extracellular Nef protein targets CD4(+) T-lymphocytes for apoptosis by interacting with CXCR4 surface receptors (PubMed:14990729). From Human immunodeficiency virus type 1 group M subtype B (isolate BRU/LAI) (HIV-1).
