[The description below was written by a language model from this plasmid's Addgene catalogue record and pLannotate feature annotations shown in this document.]
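Description:
pLV Tmem53-V5 is a lentiviral mammalian expression plasmid built on the pLV-EF1a-IRES-Puro backbone and designed to deliver mouse Tmem53 carrying a C-terminal V5 epitope tag. In bacteria it is maintained through a high-copy ColE1/pUC-type origin and selected with ampicillin via the β-lactamase gene. Remnants of the lac promoter/operator region and an SV40 polyadenylation signal lie in the plasmid backbone outside the viral transfer region.

The transfer cassette is flanked by HIV-1 long terminal repeats, both of which the annotation labels as truncated, each preceded by a nef-derived fragment. It also contains the standard cis-acting elements for vector production and transduction: the Ψ packaging signal with an adjoining gag fragment, the Rev response element for Rev-dependent nuclear export of the vector RNA, and the cPPT/CTS, which aids nuclear import of the reverse-transcribed genome. Expression is driven by the human EF-1α core promoter together with its intron A, giving strong constitutive transcription in many mammalian cell types. The Tmem53 coding sequence (depositor comments cite the canonical UniProt isoform) is followed by the V5 tag. An EMCV IRES then allows the puromycin N-acetyltransferase gene to be translated from the same transcript, so puromycin-resistant cells should also express the tagged protein. A WPRE downstream enhances transcript stability and expression.

The construct is suited to generating stably transduced, puromycin-selected cell populations in which Tmem53 can be detected or localized through the V5 epitope. The associated publication is a membrane proteomics study of proteins concentrated at the nuclear envelope.
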