Addgene plasmid #175142: pLV Tmem53-V5
Purpose: Lentiviral expression of mouse Tmem53-V5
Depositing lab: Larry Gerace. Depositing organization: Scripps California (The Scripps Research Institute). Publication: Comparative membrane proteomics reveals diverse cell regulators concentrated at the nuclear envelope. Cheng LC, Zhang X, Baboo S, Nguyen JA, Martinez-Bartolome S, Loose E, Diedrich J, Yates JR 3rd, Gerace L. Life Sci Alliance. 2023 Jul 11;6(9):e202301998. doi: 10.26508/lsa.202301998. Print 2023 Sep. PubMed 37433644.
Backbone
  Vector backbone: pLV-EF1a-IRES-Puro
  Backbone manufacturer: Tobias Meyer (Addgene plasmid # 85132)
  Vector type: Mammalian Expression, Lentiviral
Growth in bacteria
  Bacterial resistance: Ampicillin, 100 μg/mL
  Growth temperature: 30°C
  Growth strain: NEB Stable
  Copy number: High Copy
Gene/Insert
  Gene/Insert name: Tmem53
  Species: M. musculus (mouse)
  Entrez Gene: Tmem53 (a.k.a. 1110038M16Rik, 1500001P22Rik, 1700012A05Rik)
  Tag / fusion protein: V5 (C terminal on insert)
  Cloning method: Gibson Cloning
Terms and licenses: Academic/Nonprofit Terms; Industry Terms: Not Available to Industry
Depositor comments: Uniprot ID Q9D0Z3-1
How to cite: pLV Tmem53-V5 was a gift from Larry Gerace (Addgene plasmid # 175142 ; http://n2t.net/addgene:175142 ; RRID:Addgene_175142)
